>Addgene plasmid #186605 | Rtn2b-RHD272-472-mNeon | addgene full sequence | sequence record 369207 | Addgene NGS Result
CGTTACATAACTTACGGTAAATGGCCCGCCTGGCTGACCGCCCAACGACCCCCGCCCATTGACGTCAATA
ATGACGTATGTTCCCATAGTAACGCCAATAGGGACTTTCCATTGACGTCAATGGGTGGAGTATTTACGGT
AAACTGCCCACTTGGCAGTACATCAAGTGTATCATATGCCAAGTACGCCCCCTATTGACGTCAATGACGG
TAAATGGCCCGCCTGGCATTATGCCCAGTACATGACCTTATGGGACTTTCCTACTTGGCAGTACATCTAC
GTATTAGTCATCGCTATTACCATGGTGATGCGGTTTTGGCAGTACATCAATGGGCGTGGATAGCGGTTTG
ACTCACGGGGATTTCCAAGTCTCCACCCCATTGACGTCAATGGGAGTTTGTTTTGGCACCAAAATCAACG
GGACTTTCCAAAATGTCGTAACAACTCCGCCCCATTGACGCAAATGGGCGGTAGGCGTGTACGGTGGGAG
GTCTATATAAGCAGAGCTGGTTTAGTGAACCGTCAGATCCGCTAGCGCTACCGGACTCAGATCTCGAGAT
GGGGAGTAAAGTGGCGGACCTGCTGTACTGGAAGGACACGAGGACGTCAGGAGTGGTCTTCACAGGCCTG
ATGGTCTCCCTCCTCTGCCTCCTGCACTTTAGCATCGTGTCCGTGGCCGCGCACTTGGCTCTGTTGCTGC
TCTGCGGCACCATCTCTCTCAGGGTTTACCGCAAAGTGCTGCAGGCCGTGCACCGGGGGGATGGAGCCAA
CCCTTTCCAGGCCTACCTGGATGTGGACCTCACCCTGACTCGGGAGCAGACGGAACGTTTGTCCCACCAG
ATCACCTCCCGCGTGGTCTCGGCGGCCACGCAGCTGCGGCACTTCTTCCTGGTAGAAGACCTCGTGGATT
CCCTCAAGCTGGCCCTCCTCTTCTACATCTTGACCTTCGTGGGTGCCATCTTCAATGGTTTGACTCTTCT
CATTCTGGGAGTGATTGGTCTATTCACCATCCCCCTGCTGTACCGGCAGCACCAGGCTCAGATCGACCAA
TATGTGGGGTTGGTGACCAATCAGTTGAGCCACATCAAAGCTAAGATCCGAGCTAAAATCCCAGGGACCG
GAGCCCTGGCCTCTGCAGCAGCCGCAGTCTCCGGATCCAAAGCCAAAGCCGAACGGGTACCGCGGGCCCG
GGATCCACCGGTCGCCACCATGGTGAGCAAGGGCGAGGAGGATAACATGGCCTCTCTCCCAGCGACACAT
GAGTTACACATCTTTGGCTCCATCAACGGTGTGGACTTTGACATGGTGGGTCAGGGCACCGGCAATCCAA
ATGATGGTTATGAGGAGTTAAACCTGAAGTCCACCAAGGGTGACCTCCAGTTCTCCCCCTGGATTCTGGT
CCCTCATATCGGGTATGGCTTCCATCAGTACCTGCCCTACCCTGACGGGATGTCGCCTTTCCAGGCCGCC
ATGGTAGATGGCTCCGGCTACCAAGTCCATCGCACAATGCAGTTTGAAGATGGTGCCTCCCTTACTGTTA
ACTACCGCTACACCTACGAGGGAAGCCACATCAAAGGAGAGGCCCAGGTGAAGGGGACTGGTTTCCCTGC
TGACGGTCCTGTGATGACCAACTCGCTGACCGCTGCGGACTGGTGCAGGTCGAAGAAGACTTACCCCAAC
GACAAAACCATCATCAGTACCTTTAAGTGGAGTTACACCACTGGAAATGGCAAGCGCTACCGGAGCACTG
CGCGGACCACCTACACCTTTGCCAAGCCAATGGCGGCTAACTATCTGAAGAACCAGCCGATGTACGTGTT
CCGTAAGACGGAGCTCAAGCACTCCAAGACCGAGCTCAACTTCAAGGAGTGGCAAAAGGCCTTTACCGAT
GTGATGGGCATGGACGAGCTGTACAAGTAAGCGGCCGCGACTCTAGATCATAATCAGCCATACCACATTT
GTAGAGGTTTTACTTGCTTTAAAAAACCTCCCACACCTCCCCCTGAACCTGAAACATAAAATGAATGCAA
TTGTTGTTGTTAACTTGTTTATTGCAGCTTATAATGGTTACAAATAAAGCAATAGCATCACAAATTTCAC
AAATAAAGCATTTTTTTCACTGCATTCTAGTTGTGGTTTGTCCAAACTCATCAATGTATCTTAAGGCGTA
AATTGTAAGCGTTAATATTTTGTTAAAATTCGCGTTAAATTTTTGTTAAATCAGCTCATTTTTTAACCAA
TAGGCCGAAATCGGCAAAATCCCTTATAAATCAAAAGAATAGACCGAGATAGGGT
[37 nt withheld, positions 2296-2332]
AAAGAACGTGGACTCCAACGTCAAAGG
[49 nt withheld, positions 2360-2408]
T
[91 nt withheld, positions 2410-2500]
G
[124 nt withheld, positions 2502-2625]
CAGGTGGCACTTTTCGGGGAAATGTGCGCGGAACCCCTATTTGTTTATTTTTCTAAATACATTCAAATAT
GTATCCGCTCATGAGACAATAACCCTGATAAATGCTTCAATAATATTGAAAAAGGAAGAGTCCTGAGGCG
GAAAGAACCAGCTGTGGAATGTGTGTCAGTTAGGGTGTGGAAAGTCCCCAGGCTCCCCAGCAGGCAGAAG
TATGCAAAGCATGCATCTCAATTAGTCAGCAACCAGGTGTGGAAAGTCCCCAGGCTCCCCAGCAGGCAGA
AGTATGCAAAGCATGCATCTCAATTAGTCAGCAACCATAGTCCCGCCCCTAACTCCGCCCATCCCGCCCC
TAACTCCGCCCAGTTCCGCCCATTCTCCGCCCCATGGCTGACTAATTTTTTTTATTTATGCAGAGGCCGA
GGCCGCCTCGGCCTCTGAGCTATTCCAGAAGTAGTGAGGAGGCTTTTTTGGAGGCCTAGGCTTTTGCAAA
GATCGATCAAGAGACAGGATGAGGATCGTTTCGCATGATTGAACAAGATGGATTGCACGCAGGTTCTCCG
GCCGCTTGGGTGGAGAGGCTATTCGGCTATGACTGGGCACAACAGACAATCGGCTGCTCTGATGCCGCCG
TGTTCCGGCTGTCAGCGCAGGGGCGCCCGGTTCTTTTTGTCAAGACCGACCTGTCCGGTGCCCTGAATGA
ACTGCAAGACGAGGCAGCGCGGCTATCGTGGCTGGCCACGACGGGCGTTCCTTGCGCAGCTGTGCTCGAC
GTTGTCACTGAAGCGGGAAGGGACTGGCTGCTATTGGGCGAAGTGCCGGGGCAGGATCTCCTGTCATCTC
ACCTTGCTCCTGCCGAGAAAGTATCCATCATGGCTGATGCAATGCGGCGGCTGCATACGCTTGATCCGGC
TACCTGCCCATTCGACCACCAAGCGAAACATCGCATCGAGCGAGCACGTACTCGGATGGAAGCCGGTCTT
GTCGATCAGGATGATCTGGACGAAGAGCATCAGGGGCTCGCGCCAGCCGAACTGTTCGCCAGGCTCAAGG
CGAGCATGCCCGACGGCGAGGATCTCGTCGTGACCCATGGCGATGCCTGCTTGCCGAATATCATGGTGGA
AAATGGCCGCTTTTCTGGATTCATCGACTGTGGCCGGCTGGGTGTGGCGGACCGCTATCAGGACATAGCG
TTGGCTACCCGTGATATTGCTGAAGAGCTTGGCGGCGAATGGGCTGACCGCTTCCTCGTGCTTTACGGTA
TCGCCGCTCCCGATTCGCAGCGCATCGCCTTCTATCGCCTTCTTGACGAGTTCTTCTGAGCGGGACTCTG
GGGTTCGAAATGACCGACCAAGCGACGCCCAACCTGCCATCACGAGATTTCGATTCCACCGCCGCCTTCT
ATGAAAGGTTGGGCTTCGGAATCGTTTTCCGGGACGCCGGCTGGATGATCCTCCAGCGCGGGGATCTCAT
GCTGGAGTTCTTCGCCCACCCTAGGGGGAGGCTAACTGAAACACGGAAGGAGACAATACCGGAAGGAACC
CGCGCTATGACGGCAATAAAAAGACAGAATAAAACGCACGGTGTTGGGTCGTTTGTTCATAAACGCGGGG
TTCGGTCCCAGGGCTGGCACTCTGTCGATACCCCACCGAGACCCCATTGGGGCCAATACGCCCGCGTTTC
TTCCTTTTCCCCACCCCACCCCCCAAGTTCGGGTGAAGGCCCAGGGCTCGCAGCCAACGTCGGGGCGGCA
GGCCCTGCCATAGCCTCAGGTTACTCATATATACTTTAGATTGATTTAAAACTTCATTTTTAATTTAAAA
GGATCTAGGTGAAGATCCTTTTTGATAATCTCATGACCAAAATCCCTTAACGTGAGTTTTCGTTCCACTG
AGCGTCAGACCCCGTAGAAAAGATCAAAGGATCTTCTTGAGATCCTTTTTTTCTGCGCGTAATCTGCTGC
TTGCAAACAAAAAAACCACCGCTACCAGCGGTGGTTTGTTTGCCGGATCAAGAGCTACCAACTCTTTTTC
CGAAGGTAACTGGCTTCAGCAGAGCGCAGATACCAAATACTGTTCTTCTAGTGTAGCCGTAGTTAGGCCA
CCACTTCAAGAACTCTGTAGCACCGCCTACATACCTCGCTCTGCTAATCCTGTTACCAGTGGCTGCTGCC
AGTGGCGATAAGTCGTGTCTTACCGGGTTGGACTCAAGACGATAGTTACCGGATAAGGCGCAGCGGTCGG
GCTGAACGGGGGGTTCGTGCACACAGCCCAGCTTGGAGCGAACGACCTACACCGAACTGAGATACCTACA
GCGTGAGCTATGAGAAAGCGCCACGCTTCCCGAAGGGAGAAAGGCGGACAGGTATCCGGTAAGCGGCAGG
GTCGGAACAGGAGAGCGCACGAGGGAGCTTCCAGGGGGAAACGCCTGGTATCTTTATAGTCCTGTCGGGT
TTCGCCACCTCTGACTTGAGCGTCGATTTTTGTGATGCTCGTCAGGGGGGCGGAGCCTATGGAAAAACGC
CAGCAACGCGGCCTTTTTACGGTTCCTGGCCTTTTGCTGGCCTTTTGCTCACATGTTCTTTCCTGCGTTA
TCCCCTGATTCTGTGGATAACCGTATTACCGCCATGCATTAGTTATTAATAGTAATCAATTACGGGGTCA
TTAGTTCATAGCCCATATATGGAGTTCCG
Features (pLannotate 1.2.2; 17 found; start..end, strand, type, name):
      1..304     +  enhancer       CMV enhancer: human cytomegalovirus immediate early enhancer
    305..508     +  promoter       CMV promoter: human cytomegalovirus (CMV) immediate early promoter
    531..558     +  misc_feature   MCS (fragment): multiple cloning site
    571..1173    +  CDS            Rtn2 (fragment): RTN2_MOUSE - Also known as Nspl1 From Mus musculus (Mouse).
   1176..1202    +  misc_feature   MCS (fragment): multiple cloning site
   1210..1917    +  CDS            mNeonGreen: mNeonGreen is a basic (constitutively fluorescent) green/yellow fluorescent protein published in 2013, derived from Branchiostoma lanceolatum. It is reported to be a very rapidly-maturing monomer with moderate acid sensitivity.
   1936..2019    +  CDS            large T antigen (fragment): large T antigen from SV40 (simian virus 40)
   2042..2163    +  polyA_signal   SV40 poly(A) signal: SV40 polyadenylation signal
   2197..2625    -  rep_origin     f1 ori (sequence partly withheld): f1 bacteriophage origin of replication; arrow indicates direction of (+) strand synthesis
   2652..2756    +  promoter       AmpR promoter: bla
   2758..3115    +  promoter       SV40 promoter: SV40 enhancer and early promoter
   3150..3944    +  CDS            NeoR/KanR: aminoglycoside phosphotransferase from Tn5; aph(3')-II (or nptII); confers resistance to neomycin, kanamycin, and G418 (Geneticin®)
   3965..4117    +  CDS            ble (fragment): BLE_KLEPN - Experimental evidence at protein level: Swiss-Prot protein existence level 1. Binding protein with a strong affinity to the bleomycin family of antibiotics. Binds to CL990; an antimitotic-antibiotic compound. From Klebsiella pneumoniae.
   4176..4223    +  polyA_signal   HSV TK poly(A) signal: herpes simplex virus thymidine kinase polyadenylation signal (Cole and Stacy, 1985)
   4314..4330    -  polyA_signal   bGH poly(A) signal (fragment): bovine growth hormone polyadenylation signal
   4552..5140    +  rep_origin     ori: high-copy-number ColE1/pMB1/pBR322/pUC origin of replication
   5255..5314    +  enhancer       CMV enhancer (fragment): human cytomegalovirus immediate early enhancer
