[The description below was written by a language model from this plasmid's Addgene catalogue record and pLannotate feature annotations shown in this document.]
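Description:
Rtn2b-RHD272-472-mNeon is a 5.3 kb mammalian expression plasmid built on the mNeonGreen-N1 backbone, an N1-style vector in which an insert placed in the multiple cloning site is read through into a downstream fluorescent protein. It is propagated in E. coli through a high-copy ColE1/pUC-type origin and selected with kanamycin. The resistance cassette is the dual-purpose NeoR/KanR gene (Tn5 aminoglycoside phosphotransferase). A bacterial bla promoter and an SV40 enhancer/early promoter both sit upstream of it and an HSV TK polyadenylation signal follows it, so it can also confer G418 resistance in mammalian cells. An f1 origin is also present. The short large T antigen, ble and bGH poly(A) fragments in the feature table appear to be backbone remnants rather than functional elements.

The payload is a 603 bp fragment encoding amino acids 272 to 472 of human Reticulon 2 isoform B (RTN2), corresponding to the reticulon homology domain, cloned between XhoI and KpnI sites that were both retained. The automated annotation labels this segment as a mouse Rtn2 fragment, which probably reflects a homology match, since the catalogue entry gives the species as human. A Met-Gly-Ser-Lys peptide was added at the N-terminus to support correct insertion into the ER membrane. The domain is fused at its C-terminus to mNeonGreen, a bright, rapidly maturing monomeric green/yellow fluorescent protein. Expression is driven by the CMV immediate early enhancer and promoter and terminated by the SV40 poly(A) signal. The construct allows the isolated Rtn2b reticulon homology domain to be expressed and visualised in mammalian cells, and it was deposited with a study of ER morphology in developing mammalian axons.
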