Addgene plasmid #186605: Rtn2b-RHD272-472-mNeon
Purpose: Encodes human Reticulon 2 isoform B reticulon homology domain aa 272 to 472 fused to mNeonGreen
Depositing lab: Gia Voeltz. Depositing organization: University of Colorado, Boulder. Publication: The ER ladder is a unique morphological feature of developing mammalian axons. Zamponi E, Meehl JB, Voeltz GK. Dev Cell. 2022 Jun 6;57(11):1369-1382.e6. doi: 10.1016/j.devcel.2022.05.002. Epub 2022 May 23. PubMed 35609616.
Backbone
  Vector backbone: mNeonGreen-N1
  Total vector size (bp): 5314
  Vector type: Mammalian Expression
Growth in bacteria
  Bacterial resistance: Kanamycin, 50 μg/mL
  Growth temperature: 37°C
  Growth strain: DH5alpha
  Copy number: Unknown
Gene/Insert
  Gene/Insert name: Human Reticulon 2 isoform B amino acids 272 to 472 (alt name: Rtn2b-RHD272-472)
  Species: H. sapiens (human)
  Insert size (bp): 603
  Mutation: Met-Gly-Ser-Lys peptide added at N-terminus for correct insertion at ER membrane
  GenBank ID: NM_206900.3
  Entrez Gene: RTN2 (a.k.a. NSP2, NSPL1, NSPLI, SPG12)
  Promoter: CMV
  Tag / fusion protein: mNeonGreen (C terminal on backbone)
  Cloning method: Restriction Enzyme; 5′ cloning site XhoI (not destroyed); 3′ cloning site KpnI (not destroyed)
  Sequencing primers: 5′ tgtaactcatgtgtcgctggg; 3′ gacgcaaatgggcggtagg
Terms and licenses: Academic/Nonprofit Terms; Industry Terms: Not Available to Industry
How to cite: Rtn2b-RHD272-472-mNeon was a gift from Gia Voeltz (Addgene plasmid # 186605 ; http://n2t.net/addgene:186605 ; RRID:Addgene_186605)
